>Addgene plasmid #166762 | Venus-30aa-Noxa-pEGFP-C1 | addgene full sequence | sequence record 328844 | Addgene NGS Result
AATTACGGGGTCATTAGTTCATAGCCCATATATGGAGTTCCGCGTTACATAACTTACGGTAAATGGCCCG
CCTGGCTGACCGCCCAACGACCCCCGCCCATTGACGTCAATAATGACGTATGTTCCCATAGTAACGCCAA
TAGGGACTTTCCATTGACGTCAATGGGTGGAGTATTTACGGTAAACTGCCCACTTGGCAGTACATCAAGT
GTATCATATGCCAAGTACGCCCCCTATTGACGTCAATGACGGTAAATGGCCCGCCTGGCATTATGCCCAG
TACATGACCTTATGGGACTTTCCTACTTGGCAGTACATCTACGTATTAGTCATCGCTATTACCATGGTGA
TGCGGTTTTGGCAGTACATCAATGGGCGTGGATAGCGGTTTGACTCACGGGGATTTCCAAGTCTCCACCC
CATTGACGTCAATGGGAGTTTGTTTTGGCACCAAAATCAACGGGACTTTCCAAAATGTCGTAACAACTCC
GCCCCATTGACGCAAATGGGCGGTAGGCGTGTACGGTGGGAGGTCTATATAAGCAGAGCTGGTTTAGTGA
ACCGTCAGATCCGCTAGCGCTACCGGTCGCCACCATGGTGAGCAAGGGCGAGGAGCTGTTCACCGGGGTG
GTGCCCATCCTGGTCGAGCTGGACGGCGACGTAAACGGCCACAAGTTCAGCGTGTCCGGCGAGGGCGAGG
GCGATGCCACCTACGGCAAGCTGACCCTGAAGCTGATCTGCACCACCGGCAAGCTGCCCGTGCCCTGGCC
CACCCTCGTGACCACCCTGGGCTACGGCCTGCAGTGCTTCGCCCGCTACCCCGACCACATGAAGCAGCAC
GACTTCTTCAAGTCCGCCATGCCCGAAGGCTACGTCCAGGAGCGCACCATCTTCTTCAAGGACGACGGCA
ACTACAAGACCCGCGCCGAGGTGAAGTTCGAGGGCGACACCCTGGTGAACCGCATCGAGCTGAAGGGCAT
CGACTTCAAGGAGGACGGCAACATCCTGGGGCACAAGCTGGAGTACAACTACAACAGCCACAACGTCTAT
ATCACCGCCGACAAGCAGAAGAACGGCATCAAGGCCAACTTCAAGATCCGCCACAACATCGAGGACGGCG
GCGTGCAGCTCGCCGACCACTACCAGCAGAACACCCCCATCGGCGACGGCCCCGTGCTGCTGCCCGACAA
CCACTACCTGAGCTACCAGTCCAAGCTGAGCAAAGACCCCAACGAGAAGCGCGATCACATGGTCCTGCTG
GAACGCGTGACCGCCGCCGGGATCACTCACGGCATGGACGAGCTGTACAAGTCCGGACTCACTAGTGGCG
CCCTCGAGACGCGTCCCGGGGGTACCGCTGGACCGGTCGCCGGCGAGACGCGTGGCAGATCTCGAGGAGG
CATGCCTGGGAAGAAGGCGCGCAAGAACGCTCAACCGAGCCCCGCGCGGGCTCCAGCAGAGCTGGAAGTC
GAGTGTGCTACTCAACTCAGGAGATTTGGAGACAAACTGAACTTCCGGCAGAAACTTCTGAATCTGATAT
CCAAACTCTTCTGCTCAGGAACCTGATCTAGATAACTGATCATAATCAGCCATACCACATTTGTAGAGGT
TTTACTTGCTTTAAAAAACCTCCCACACCTCCCCCTGAACCTGAAACATAAAATGAATGCAATTGTTGTT
GTTAACTTGTTTATTGCAGCTTATAATGGTTACAAATAAAGCAATAGCATCACAAATTTCACAAATAAAG
CATTTTTTTCACTGCATTCTAGTTGTGGTTTGTCCAAACTCATCAATGTATCTTAAGGCGTAAATTGTAA
GCGTTAATATTTTGTTAAAATTCGCGTTAAATTTTTGTTAAATCAGCTCATTTTTTAACCAATAGGCCGA
AATCGGCAAAATCCCTTATAAATCAAAAGAATAGACCGAGATAGGGT
[37 nt withheld, positions 1938-1974]
AAAGAACGTGGACTCCAACGTCAAAGG
[49 nt withheld, positions 2002-2050]
T
[91 nt withheld, positions 2052-2142]
G
[124 nt withheld, positions 2144-2267]
CAGGTGGCACTTTTCGGGGAAATGTGCGCGGAACCCCTATTTGTTTATTTTTCTAAATACATTCAAATAT
GTATCCGCTCATGAGACAATAACCCTGATAAATGCTTCAATAATATTGAAAAAGGAAGAGTCCTGAGGCG
GAAAGAACCAGCTGTGGAATGTGTGTCAGTTAGGGTGTGGAAAGTCCCCAGGCTCCCCAGCAGGCAGAAG
TATGCAAAGCATGCATCTCAATTAGTCAGCAACCAGGTGTGGAAAGTCCCCAGGCTCCCCAGCAGGCAGA
AGTATGCAAAGCATGCATCTCAATTAGTCAGCAACCATAGTCCCGCCCCTAACTCCGCCCATCCCGCCCC
TAACTCCGCCCAGTTCCGCCCATTCTCCGCCCCATGGCTGACTAATTTTTTTTATTTATGCAGAGGCCGA
GGCCGCCTCGGCCTCTGAGCTATTCCAGAAGTAGTGAGGAGGCTTTTTTGGAGGCCTAGGCTTTTGCAAA
GATCGATCAAGAGACAGGATGAGGATCGTTTCGCATGATTGAACAAGATGGATTGCACGCAGGTTCTCCG
GCCGCTTGGGTGGAGAGGCTATTCGGCTATGACTGGGCACAACAGACAATCGGCTGCTCTGATGCCGCCG
TGTTCCGGCTGTCAGCGCAGGGGCGCCCGGTTCTTTTTGTCAAGACCGACCTGTCCGGTGCCCTGAATGA
ACTGCAAGACGAGGCAGCGCGGCTATCGTGGCTGGCCACGACGGGCGTTCCTTGCGCAGCTGTGCTCGAC
GTTGTCACTGAAGCGGGAAGGGACTGGCTGCTATTGGGCGAAGTGCCGGGGCAGGATCTCCTGTCATCTC
ACCTTGCTCCTGCCGAGAAAGTATCCATCATGGCTGATGCAATGCGGCGGCTGCATACGCTTGATCCGGC
TACCTGCCCATTCGACCACCAAGCGAAACATCGCATCGAGCGAGCACGTACTCGGATGGAAGCCGGTCTT
GTCGATCAGGATGATCTGGACGAAGAGCATCAGGGGCTCGCGCCAGCCGAACTGTTCGCCAGGCTCAAGG
CGAGCATGCCCGACGGCGAGGATCTCGTCGTGACCCATGGCGATGCCTGCTTGCCGAATATCATGGTGGA
AAATGGCCGCTTTTCTGGATTCATCGACTGTGGCCGGCTGGGTGTGGCGGACCGCTATCAGGACATAGCG
TTGGCTACCCGTGATATTGCTGAAGAGCTTGGCGGCGAATGGGCTGACCGCTTCCTCGTGCTTTACGGTA
TCGCCGCTCCCGATTCGCAGCGCATCGCCTTCTATCGCCTTCTTGACGAGTTCTTCTGAGCGGGACTCTG
GGGTTCGAAATGACCGACCAAGCGACGCCCAACCTGCCATCACGAGATTTCGATTCCACCGCCGCCTTCT
ATGAAAGGTTGGGCTTCGGAATCGTTTTCCGGGACGCCGGCTGGATGATCCTCCAGCGCGGGGATCTCAT
GCTGGAGTTCTTCGCCCACCCTAGGGGGAGGCTAACTGAAACACGGAAGGAGACAATACCGGAAGGAACC
CGCGCTATGACGGCAATAAAAAGACAGAATAAAACGCACGGTGTTGGGTCGTTTGTTCATAAACGCGGGG
TTCGGTCCCAGGGCTGGCACTCTGTCGATACCCCACCGAGACCCCATTGGGGCCAATACGCCCGCGTTTC
TTCCTTTTCCCCACCCCACCCCCCAAGTTCGGGTGAAGGCCCAGGGCTCGCAGCCAACGTCGGGGCGGCA
GGCCCTGCCATAGCCTCAGGTTACTCATATATACTTTAGATTGATTTAAAACTTCATTTTTAATTTAAAA
GGATCTAGGTGAAGATCCTTTTTGATAATCTCATGACCAAAATCCCTTAACGTGAGTTTTCGTTCCACTG
AGCGTCAGACCCCGTAGAAAAGATCAAAGGATCTTCTTGAGATCCTTTTTTTCTGCGCGTAATCTGCTGC
TTGCAAACAAAAAAACCACCGCTAACAGCGGTGGTTTGTTTGCCGGATCAAGAGCTACCAACTCTTTTTC
CGAAGGTAACTGGCTTCAGCAGAGCGCAGATACCAAATACTGTTCTTCTAGTGTAGCCGTAGTTAGGCCA
CCACTTCAAGAACTCTGTATCACCGCCTACATACCTCGCTCTGCTAATCCTGTTACCAGTGGCTGCTGCC
AGTGGCGATAAGTCGTGTCTTACCGGGTTGGACTCAAGACGATAGTTACCGGATAAGGCGCAGCGGTCGG
GCTGAACGGGGGGTTCGTGCACACAGCCCAGCTTGGAGCGAACGACCTACACCGAACTGAGATACCTACA
GCGTGAGCTATGAGAAAGCGCCACGCTTCCCGAAGGGAGAAAGGCGGACAGGTATCCGGTAAGCGGCAGG
GTCGGAACAGGAGAGCGCACGAGGGAGCTTCCAGGGGGAAACGCCTGGTATCTTTATAGTCCTGTCGGGT
TTCGCCACCTCTGACTTGAGCGTCGATTTTTGTGATGCTCGTCAGGGGGGCGGAGCCTATGGAAAAACGC
CAGCAACGCGGCCTTTTTACGGTTCCTGGCCTTTTGCTGGCCTTTTGCTCACATGTTCTTTCCTGCGTTA
TCCCCTGATTCTGTGGATAACCGTATTACCGCCATGCATTAGTTATTAATAGTAATC
Features (pLannotate 1.2.2; 15 found; start..end, strand, type, name):
     43..346     +  enhancer       CMV enhancer: human cytomegalovirus immediate early enhancer
    347..550     +  promoter       CMV promoter: human cytomegalovirus (CMV) immediate early promoter
    595..1312    +  CDS            mVenus (fragment): Venus YFP with monomerizing A206K mutation (Nagai et al., 2002; Kremers et al., 2006) mammalian codon-optimized
   1402..1563    +  CDS            PMAIP1: APR_HUMAN - Also known as NOXA. Experimental evidence at protein level: Swiss-Prot protein existence level 1. Promotes activation of caspases and apoptosis. Promotes mitochondrial membrane changes and efflux of apoptogenic proteins from the mitochondria. Contributes to p53/TP53-dependent apoptosis after radiation exposure. Promotes proteasomal degradation of MCL1. Competes with BAK1 for binding to MCL1 and can displace BAK1 from its binding site on MCL1 (By similarity). Competes with BIM/BCL2L11 for binding to MCL1 and can displace BIM/BCL2L11 from its binding site on MCL1. From Homo sapiens (
   1577..1661    +  CDS            large T antigen (fragment): large T antigen from SV40 (simian virus 40)
   1684..1805    +  polyA_signal   SV40 poly(A) signal: SV40 polyadenylation signal
   1839..2267    -  rep_origin     f1 ori (sequence partly withheld): f1 bacteriophage origin of replication; arrow indicates direction of (+) strand synthesis
   2294..2398    +  promoter       AmpR promoter: bla
   2400..2757    +  promoter       SV40 promoter: SV40 enhancer and early promoter
   2792..3586    +  CDS            NeoR/KanR: aminoglycoside phosphotransferase from Tn5; aph(3')-II (or nptII); confers resistance to neomycin, kanamycin, and G418 (Geneticin®)
   3607..3759    +  CDS            ble (fragment): BLE_KLEPN - Experimental evidence at protein level: Swiss-Prot protein existence level 1. Binding protein with a strong affinity to the bleomycin family of antibiotics. Binds to CL990; an antimitotic-antibiotic compound. From Klebsiella pneumoniae.
   3818..3865    +  polyA_signal   HSV TK poly(A) signal: herpes simplex virus thymidine kinase polyadenylation signal (Cole and Stacy, 1985)
   3956..3972    -  polyA_signal   bGH poly(A) signal (fragment): bovine growth hormone polyadenylation signal
   4194..4782    +  rep_origin     ori: high-copy-number ColE1/pMB1/pBR322/pUC origin of replication
   4897..4914    +  enhancer       CMV enhancer (fragment): human cytomegalovirus immediate early enhancer
