[The description below was written by a language model from this plasmid's Addgene catalogue record and pLannotate feature annotations shown in this document.]
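Description:
Venus-30aa-Noxa-pEGFP-C1 is a 4.9 kb mammalian expression plasmid built on the pEGFP-C1 backbone, in which the fluorescent protein position is occupied by the yellow fluorescent protein Venus instead of EGFP (the feature annotation matches it as an mVenus fragment). It encodes Venus fused to the N-terminus of human Noxa (PMAIP1), a small pro-apoptotic protein that binds MCL1, promotes its degradation and displaces other partners such as BIM from it. The two parts are joined by a 30 amino acid linker, consistent with the roughly 90 nt gap between the Venus and PMAIP1 coding features in the annotated sequence. The stated purpose of the construct is to lengthen the linker between Venus and Noxa. The restriction sites used for cloning are not recorded.

Expression of the fusion is driven by the human CMV immediate early enhancer and promoter and terminated by the SV40 polyadenylation signal. Short annotated matches to SV40 large T antigen, ble and the bGH poly(A) signal appear to be incidental backbone fragments rather than functional elements. A single NeoR/KanR (aminoglycoside phosphotransferase) gene sits behind tandem bacterial (bla-type) and SV40 early promoters and is followed by the HSV TK poly(A) signal. It therefore gives kanamycin resistance in E. coli and G418 selection in mammalian cells. The plasmid replicates at high copy number in bacteria from a ColE1/pUC-type origin, and it also carries an f1 phage origin. The record supports its use for transient or stable expression of fluorescently labelled Noxa in mammalian cells, but it does not name specific assays.
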