Addgene plasmid #166762: Venus-30aa-Noxa-pEGFP-C1
Purpose: To increase the length of the linker between Venus and Noxa proteins
Depositing lab: David Andrews.
Backbone
  Vector backbone: pEGFP-C1
  Vector type: Mammalian Expression
  Selectable markers: Neomycin (select with G418)
Growth in bacteria
  Bacterial resistance: Kanamycin, 50 μg/mL
  Growth temperature: 37°C
  Growth strain: DH5alpha
  Copy number: High Copy
Gene/Insert
  Gene/Insert name: Noxa (alt name: PMA-induced protein 1, Venus-Noxa, V-Noxa, VNoxa)
  Species: H. sapiens (human)
  Entrez Gene: PMAIP1 (a.k.a. APR, NOXA)
  Promoter: CMV
  Tag / fusion protein: Venus (N terminal on backbone)
  Cloning method: Restriction Enzyme; 5′ cloning site Unknown (unknown if destroyed); 3′ cloning site Unknown (unknown if destroyed)
  Sequencing primers: 5′ TGACGCAAATGGGCGGTAGG; 3′ TCGCCCTTTGACGTTGGAGTCCAC
Resource information
  A portion of this plasmid was derived from a plasmid made by: Noxa sequence aligns with phorbol-12-myristate-13-acetate-induced protein 1 isoform 6 [Homo sapiens] (NCBI Reference Sequence: NM_021127.3)
Terms and licenses: Academic/Nonprofit Terms; Industry Terms: Not Available to Industry
Depositor comments: Venus fused to the N-terminus of human Noxa amino acid sequence: "MPGKKARKNAQPSPARAPAELEVECATQLRRFGDKLNFRQKLLNLISKLFCSGT". Linked by a 30 amino acid (aa) linker.
How to cite: Venus-30aa-Noxa-pEGFP-C1 was a gift from David Andrews (Addgene plasmid # 166762 ; http://n2t.net/addgene:166762 ; RRID:Addgene_166762)
