>Addgene plasmid #166762 | Venus-30aa-Noxa-pEGFP-C1 | depositor partial sequence | sequence record 323710 | Noxa full length protein
ATGCCTGGGAAGAAGGCGCGCAAGAACGCTCAACCGAGCCCCGCGCGGGCTCCAGCAGAGCTGGAAGTCG
AGTGTGCTACTCAACTCAGGAGATTTGGAGACAAACTGAACTTCCGGCAGAAACTTCTGAATCTGATATC
CAAACTCTTCTGCTCAGGAACC
